Addgene plasmid #52: Gal4-p67MBP
Depositing lab: Bruce Spiegelman. Depositing organization: Dana-Farber Cancer Institute. Publication: Suppression of mitochondrial respiration through recruitment of p160 myb binding protein to PGC-1alpha: modulation by p38 MAPK. Fan M, Rhee J, St-Pierre J, Handschin C, Puigserver P, Lin J, Jaeger S, Erdjument-Bromage H, Tempst P, Spiegelman BM. Genes Dev 2004 Feb 1;18(3):278-89. Epub 2004 Jan 26. 10.1101/gad.1152204 PubMed 14744933.
Backbone
  Vector backbone: pCMX-Gal4
  Backbone manufacturer: N/A
  Backbone size w/o insert (bp): 4500
  Vector type: Mammalian Expression
Growth in bacteria
  Bacterial resistance: Ampicillin, 100 μg/mL
  Growth temperature: 37°C
  Growth strain: DH5alpha
  Copy number: High Copy
Gene/Insert
  Gene/Insert name: p67 myb binding protein (alt name: p67 MBP)
  Species: M. musculus (mouse)
  Insert size (bp): 1740
  GenBank ID: BC052889
  Entrez Gene: Mybbp1a (a.k.a. AL024407, AU019902, P160, p160MBP, p67MBP)
  Tag / fusion protein: Gal4DBD (N terminal on backbone)
  Cloning method: Restriction Enzyme; 5′ cloning site EcoRI (not destroyed); 3′ cloning site EcoRV (not destroyed)
  Sequencing primers: 5′ GAGTAGTAACAAAGGTCAA
Resource information
  A portion of this plasmid was derived from a plasmid made by: Tom Gonda
Terms and licenses: Academic/Nonprofit Terms; Industry Terms: Not Available to Industry
How to cite: Gal4-p67MBP was a gift from Bruce Spiegelman (Addgene plasmid # 52 ; http://n2t.net/addgene:52 ; RRID:Addgene_52)
