[The description below was written by a language model from this plasmid's Addgene catalogue record.]
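Description:
Gal4-p67MBP is a mammalian expression plasmid built on the pCMX-Gal4 backbone (about 4.5 kb without insert), which supplies the DNA-binding domain of the yeast Gal4 transcription factor upstream of the cloning site. It is maintained in E. coli as a high-copy plasmid under ampicillin selection. The record does not list the promoter, polyadenylation signal or origin of replication explicitly; the pCMX name suggests a CMV-driven expression cassette, but no feature table is available to confirm this, and no mammalian selection marker is recorded.

The insert is a roughly 1.74 kb mouse cDNA encoding p67 myb binding protein (p67MBP), the shorter form of the Mybbp1a gene product, whose full-length form is known as p160MBP. It was placed between EcoRI and EcoRV sites, both retained, so that the protein is expressed with the Gal4 DNA-binding domain fused to its N terminus. Such a fusion tethers the protein of interest to Gal4 upstream activating sequences, so that when co-transfected with a Gal4-responsive reporter, any intrinsic activating or repressing effect on transcription can be measured independently of the protein's normal means of recruitment to DNA. The associated publication concerns recruitment of p160 myb binding protein to the coactivator PGC-1alpha and the resulting suppression of mitochondrial respiration, modulated by p38 MAPK, so the plasmid fits with transcriptional assays of the myb binding protein's regulatory or interaction properties in cultured mammalian cells, although the record itself does not specify the experiments in which it was used.
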