>Addgene plasmid #52 | Gal4-p67MBP | addgene partial sequence | sequence record 16386 | 52 with Gal4-N
TCGCGGAGATGAAGAGCCCTACGAAAGCTGAGCCTGCGACTCCCGCAGAAGCGGCGCAAAGCGACCGCCA
CAGCCTGCTGGAGCACAGCCGCGAGTTCTTGGACTTCTTCTGGGACATTGCGAAACCGGATCAGGAAACG
CGGCTCCGGGCCACGGAGAAGTTGTTGGAGTACTTGCGCACAAGGCCCAATGATTCGGAGATGAAATATG
CCCTGAAGCGCCTAATCACTGGGCTTGGGGTGGGCCGAGAAGCCGCTAGGCCCTGCTACAGCCTGGCGCT
GGCACAGCTGTTGCAGTCTTTTGAAGACATCCCATTGTGTGACATCCTGGATCAGATACAAGAAAAATAC
AGCCTACAAGCCATGAACAAGGCAATGATGAGACCTAGTCTCTTTGCAAACCTTTTTGGAGTGCTAGCCC
TCTTTCAGTCAGGCCGCCTAGTGAA
